>Addgene plasmid #61721 | pRS415-Cox15-13xMyc | addgene partial sequence | sequence record 108670 | M13-F20 5'-TGTAAAACGACGGCCAGT-3'
GGGTCCGGGCCCCCCCTCGAGGTCGACGGTATCGATAAGCTTGATATCGAATTCCTGCAGCCCGGGGTGG
GTAAAGTCGACGTGTCTACAAGAATTGCATTACATTCTGATTACAATAAAGAGAATCGTATAGAGACCGA
AAGTGTATCGCCAATGCGGAAAAGAAAAACTACTTTAACTGCTGAATGTACTCCTCCTAGCCTAAATGAT
ATTAGAAGACAGAAAGATTCCAAGAATCCACGATCGCTTGAAAATGTCGCTCGCTATAAAATGGTTTCTA
AAAGAATATGGTAATCTAAGATCCGCATTTATCGCGGCTTACGGCTTTCGGATATTTCGTATATTGCAAG
GAGCAAAAAAGAAACCCTGCTTACTAAAAAGCTATTGTTTTGCAGTTTATAAGTTCTTGCCTTTTGAATT
ATTGATCTTTCCTTTATCGTTTATTTAGTTTCCTATTGTAACTTGGAACTGTATTATATAATAGTGCACA
GCACTGAAGTTGTAACTACTGTACGTCATGCTTTTCAGAAACATAGAAGTGGGCAGGCAGGCAGCTAAGC
TATTAACGAGAACCTCGAGTCGTTTGGCCTGGCAAAGTATTGGGGCCTCAAGGAATATTTCTACCATCAG
ACAACAAATCAGAAAGACTCAACTATATAATTTTAAGAAAACTGTGAGCATCCGTCCATTTTCTCTCTCC
TCCCCTGTTTTTAAACCACATGTTGCTTCAGAATCAAACCCTATAGAATCACGTTTGAAGACCTCGAAGA
ATGTTGCTTACTGGTTAATAGGTACATCCGGTTTGGTATTTGGTATTGTTGTTCTTGGTGGGTTGACTAG
ACTAACAGAATCGGGGCTGAGTATTACCGAATGGAAACCTGTCACAGGTACTTTG
