>Addgene plasmid #61721 | pRS415-Cox15-13xMyc | addgene partial sequence | sequence record 108773 | M13-Rev 5'-CAGGAAACAGCTATGACC-3'
GGGACAAAAGCTGGAGCTCCACCGCGGTGGCGGCCGCTCTAGAACTAGTGTATATTACCCTGTTATCCCT
AGCGGATCTGCCGGTAGAGGTGTGGTCAATAAGAGCGACCTCATACTATACCTGAGAAAGCAACCTGACC
TACAGGAAAGAGTTACTCAAGAATAAGAATTTTCGTTTTAAAACCTAAGAGTCACTTTAAAATTTGTATA
CACTTATTTTTTTTATAACTTATTTAATAATAAAAATCATAAATCATAAGAAATTCGCTTATTTAGAAGT
GGCGCGAATTCACTAGTGATTGATTAATTTTTGTTCACCGTTCAAGTCTTCCTCGGAGATTAGCTTTTGT
TCACCGTTCAAATCTTCTTCAGAAATCAACTTTTGTTCACCGTCGAGTCCGTTCAAGTCTTCTTCTGAGA
TTAATTTTTGTTCACCGTTCAAGTCTTCCTCGGAGATTAGCTTTTGTTCACCGTTCAAATCTTCTTCAGA
AATCAACTTTTGTTCACCGTCGAGTCCGTTCAAGTCTTCTTCTGAGATTAATTTTTGTTCACCGTTCAAG
TCTTCCTCGGAGATTAGCTTTTGTTCACCGTTCAAATCTTCTTCAGAAATCAACTTTTGTTCACCGTCGA
GTCCGTTCAAGTCTTCTTCTGAGATTAATTTTTGTTCACCGTTCAAGTCTTCCTCGGAGATTAGCTTTTG
TTCACCGTTCAAATCTTCTTCAGAAATCAACTTTTGTTCACCGTCGAGTCCGTTCAAGTCTTCTTCTGAG
ATTAATTTTTGTTCACCGTTCAAGTCTTCCTCGGAGATTAGCTTTTGTTCACCGTTAATTAAC
