[The description below was written by a language model from this plasmid's Addgene catalogue record.]
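Description:
pRS415-Cox15-13xMyc is a low-copy yeast expression plasmid built on the pRS415 shuttle backbone. It carries the Saccharomyces cerevisiae COX15 gene (YER141W) fused at its C terminus to a 13xMyc epitope tag. Vectors of the pRS415 type are centromeric (CEN/ARS) plasmids, which are kept at roughly one to a few copies per yeast cell and segregate stably. This matches the record's description of the construct as low-copy. In yeast the plasmid is selected through the LEU2 auxotrophic marker, which complements leucine auxotrophy in leu2 strains. In E. coli it is propagated under ampicillin selection. No feature table is supplied, so the individual backbone elements cannot be confirmed from this record.

Cox15 is the heme a synthase, a mitochondrial inner-membrane enzyme that converts heme o to heme a, the cofactor needed for assembly and activity of cytochrome c oxidase. The thirteen tandem Myc repeats give a sensitive handle for immunoblot detection and for immunoprecipitation with anti-Myc antibodies. Expression from a low-copy vector helps keep the protein near physiological abundance. The record does not state which promoter or terminator drives COX15, how the insert was cloned, or whether native flanking regulatory sequence is included. The M13 forward and reverse sequencing primers suggest the insert lies in the multiple cloning site. The associated publication concerns the oligomerization properties of heme a synthase, so the construct is suited to co-purification and complex-analysis experiments, for example alongside differently tagged Cox15 variants, and to complementation tests in cox15 mutant yeast.
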