Addgene plasmid #61721: pRS415-Cox15-13xMyc
Purpose: yeast Cox15 heme A synthase with C-terminal 13xMyc tag in low-copy yeast expression vector
Depositing lab: Oleh Khalimonchuk. Depositing organization: University of Nebraska at Lincoln. Publication: Analysis of Oligomerization Properties of Heme a Synthase Provides Insights into its Function in Eukaryotes. Swenson S, Cannon A, Harris NJ, Taylor NG, Fox JL, Khalimonchuk O. J Biol Chem. 2016 Mar 3. pii: jbc.M115.707539. 10.1074/jbc.M115.707539 PubMed 26940873.
Backbone
  Vector backbone: pRS415
  Backbone manufacturer: Stratagene
  Vector type: Yeast Expression
  Selectable markers: LEU2
Growth in bacteria
  Bacterial resistance: Ampicillin, 100 μg/mL
  Growth temperature: 37°C
  Growth strain: DH5alpha
  Copy number: Unknown
Gene/Insert
  Gene/Insert name: Cox15
  Species: S. cerevisiae (budding yeast)
  Entrez Gene: COX15 (a.k.a. YER141W)
  Tag / fusion protein: 13xMyc (C terminal on insert)
  Cloning method: Unknown
  Sequencing primers: 5′ M13-F20; 3′ M13R
Terms and licenses: Academic/Nonprofit Terms; Industry Terms: Not Available to Industry
How to cite: pRS415-Cox15-13xMyc was a gift from Oleh Khalimonchuk (Addgene plasmid # 61721 ; http://n2t.net/addgene:61721 ; RRID:Addgene_61721)
